>Addgene plasmid #15641 | M71->M72-IRES-tauGFP LNL TV | addgene partial sequence | sequence record 22093 | 15641 with 1003A (AAG ATC TCT GAA ATT CTG CA)
GCATCTATCATAACTGGGGGTAGCTCAGCAAGTGCCAGATGCAGAAAACCAGCTGCTTCAAGCAGAACAA
GAACAACCATTCACAAACTCCTTCTCTCCCACCCCACAGGCTTCCCACCCAGATACAATGACTGCAGAGA
ATCAATCTACAGTGACAGAGTTTATCCTCGGGGGGCTAACTAACAGGCCAGAGCTCCAGCTACCCCTCTT
CCTCCTCTTTCTGGGGATCTACGTAGTCACCATGGTAGGAAACCTGGGCATGATCACCTTGATTGGACTC
AACTCACAGCTTCACACCCCCATGTACTTCTTCCTCAGTAACCTGTCACTCGTGGATCTCTGCTACTCCT
CTGTCATTACCCCTAAAATGCTCATCAACTTTGTGTCCCAAAGAAACCTCATCTCCTATGTGGGATGCAT
GTCTCAGCTATACTTCTTCCTGGTTTTCGTCATTGCTGAGTGTTACATGCTCACTGTGATGGCCTATGAC
CGCTATGTGGCCATCTGTCAACCCTTGCTTTATAACATCATCATGTCTCCTGCCCTCTGCTCTCTGCTGG
TGGCTTTTGTCTAT
