>Addgene plasmid #15641 | M71->M72-IRES-tauGFP LNL TV | addgene partial sequence | sequence record 22094 | 15641 with 1301A (GGG GGG GGC GGA ATT CTT AAT)
CCTCCTTGTTTCTCACGCGCTGTAGATCAGGGGGTTGACACATGGGGATCACTGTGGTGTATAACACAAA
AGCTACATTCTCCTGGGCCAGGGAATTAGCTGTAGAAGGCTTTAAGTACATGAATGCTGTGGATCCATAA
AACAAGCCCACAGCTGCAAAGTGGGATCTGCAGGTGCTGAAGGCTTTGGACCTGCCCTCATTGCACCTGA
TGCCAAGGATGCTGGACAGGATGAATGCATAGGAAATGAATATGGTTAACCTTGTGACGATAATGTCAAA
TCCAGTTAAAAAGAAAACAGCCTTTTCTACATCATAGGAACTAGAGCAAGAGACTTTCATGAGGGGGAGG
ATGTCACAAAAGTAGTGGTTGATGAGGTCCTCACAATACTTTAATTTCACCATGAGGCCATTCTCAATTG
CTGAACCTAT
