[The description below was written by a language model from this plasmid's Addgene catalogue record.]
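Description:
M71->M72-IRES-tauGFP LNL TV is a gene-targeting vector ("TV") built in the high-copy pBS (pBluescript-type) cloning backbone of about 3 kb. It is propagated in E. coli under ampicillin selection. It carries a mouse genomic insert of roughly 12.6 kb, cloned by restriction enzyme methods and flanked by the standard M13 forward and reverse sequencing primer sites of the backbone.

No feature table is supplied, so the internal layout can only be inferred from the construct name and the associated study on axonal sorting into glomeruli in the mouse olfactory system. The notation "M71->M72" indicates a swap of olfactory receptor coding sequences, most plausibly M72 placed at the M71 locus, so that the substituted receptor would be expressed under the endogenous regulatory control of the targeted locus. The record does not name a separate promoter. The IRES (internal ribosome entry site) would allow a bicistronic transcript from which tauGFP is translated together with the receptor. Tau is a microtubule-binding protein, so the tau-GFP fusion labels axons and lets the projections of expressing sensory neurons be traced to their glomeruli. "LNL" conventionally denotes a loxP-neo-loxP cassette, a neomycin resistance marker for selecting targeted embryonic stem cells that Cre recombinase can later excise. The record does not itself spell this out, nor does it give the homology arm lengths or any negative selection marker.

According to the depositor, the plasmid was used to derive a mouse strain that is available from a public repository. This is consistent with its use for homologous recombination to study how receptor identity influences axon guidance.
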