Addgene plasmid #15641: M71->M72-IRES-tauGFP LNL TV
Depositing lab: Peter Mombaerts. Depositing organization: Rockefeller University. Publication: A contextual model for axonal sorting into glomeruli in the mouse olfactory system. Feinstein P, Mombaerts P. Cell. 2004 Jun 11. 117(6):817-31. 10.1016/j.cell.2004.05.011 PubMed 15186781.
Backbone
  Vector backbone: pBS
  Backbone size w/o insert (bp): 3000
  Vector type: high copy number
Growth in bacteria
  Bacterial resistance: Ampicillin, 100 μg/mL
  Growth temperature: 37°C
  Growth strain: DH5alpha
  Copy number: High Copy
Gene/Insert
  Gene/Insert name: M71->M72-IRES-tauGFP LNL TV
  Species: M. musculus (mouse)
  Insert size (bp): 12600
  Cloning method: Restriction Enzyme
  Sequencing primers: 5′ M13; 3′ reverse
Terms and licenses: Academic/Nonprofit Terms; Industry Terms: Not Available to Industry
Depositor comments: The mouse strain that was derived from this plasmid is available from The Jackson Laboratory: http://jaxmice.jax.org/strain/006647.html
How to cite: M71->M72-IRES-tauGFP LNL TV was a gift from Peter Mombaerts (Addgene plasmid # 15641 ; http://n2t.net/addgene:15641 ; RRID:Addgene_15641)
